Addgene plasmid #15370: His-myc-Med20 pBacPAK8
Depositing lab: Joan Conaway & Ronald Conaway. Depositing organization: Stowers Institute for Medical Research. Publication: A mammalian homolog of Drosophila melanogaster transcriptional coactivator intersex is a subunit of the mammalian Mediator complex. Sato S, Tomomori-Sato C, Banks CA, Parmely TJ, Sorokina I, Brower CS, Conaway RC, Conaway JW. J Biol Chem. 2003 Dec 12. 278(50):49671-4. 10.1074/jbc.C300444200 PubMed 14576168.
Backbone
  Vector backbone: pBacPAK8
  Backbone manufacturer: Clontech
  Backbone size w/o insert (bp): 5538
  Vector type: Baculovirus construction
Growth in bacteria
  Bacterial resistance: Ampicillin, 100 μg/mL
  Growth temperature: 37°C
  Growth strain: DH5alpha
  Copy number: Unknown
Gene/Insert
  Gene/Insert name: Med20 (alt name: TRFP)
  Species: N/A
  Insert size (bp): 733
  Tag / fusion protein: His (N terminal on backbone); myc (N terminal on insert)
  Cloning method: Restriction Enzyme; 5′ cloning site Xba1/Nhe1 (destroyed during cloning); 3′ cloning site Kpn1 (not destroyed)
  Sequencing primers: 5′ Bac1; 3′ Bac2
Terms and licenses: Academic/Nonprofit Terms; Industry Terms: Not Available to Industry
How to cite: His-myc-Med20 pBacPAK8 was a gift from Joan Conaway & Ronald Conaway (Addgene plasmid # 15370 ; http://n2t.net/addgene:15370 ; RRID:Addgene_15370)
