[The description below was written by a language model from this plasmid's Addgene catalogue record.]
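Description:
His-myc-Med20 pBacPAK8 is a baculovirus transfer plasmid built on the commercial pBacPAK8 backbone (about 5.5 kb without insert), used to construct recombinant baculoviruses for protein expression in insect cells. It is propagated in E. coli under ampicillin selection; the copy number is not recorded, and no feature table is provided, so the origin of replication and the promoter are not explicitly stated. Transfer vectors of the pBacPAK family generally place the insert downstream of the strong, very late AcMNPV polyhedrin promoter, flanked by viral sequences that allow homologous recombination with linearised viral DNA in insect cells, which moves the expression cassette into the viral genome.

The payload is a roughly 730 bp insert encoding Med20 (also called TRFP), a subunit of the Mediator transcriptional coactivator complex. The species field is left blank, although the associated work concerns the mammalian Mediator complex. The protein carries two N-terminal tags: a His tag listed as being on the backbone, followed by a myc epitope supplied with the insert. The His tag permits metal-affinity purification, while the myc epitope allows immunodetection or immunoprecipitation. The insert was cloned by restriction digestion, with an XbaI/NheI compatible-end junction at the 5′ side that destroyed both sites, and an intact KpnI site at the 3′ end.

The construct is suited to producing tagged recombinant Med20 in baculovirus-infected insect cells, for example for purification, co-expression with other Mediator subunits, and biochemical studies of subunit interactions and complex assembly.
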