>Addgene plasmid #15370 | His-myc-Med20 pBacPAK8 | addgene partial sequence | sequence record 21896 | 15370 with polyhedrin-fwd
GTTTTGTAATAAAAAAACCTATAAATACCATGGGTCATCATCATCACCATCACGGTGGTCGACAAGCTTG
GATCCCTGCAGGCCTCGAGTTCGAATCTAGCATGGAACAGAAGTTGATTTCCGAAGAAGACCTCGAGATG
GGAGTGACGTGTGTGTCCCAGATGCCTGTGGCTGAGGGCAAGAGTCTCCAGCAGACAGTGGAGCTCCTCA
CCAAGAAACTGGAGATGCTTGGAGCAGAGAAACAAGGGACATTTTGTGTGGACTGTGAGACTTACCACAC
AGCTGCCTCTACCCTGGGCAGCCAAGGCCAGGCTGGGAAGCTGATGTACGTGATGCATAACTCTGAGTAC
CCACTGAGCTGCTTTGCCCTCTTTGAGAATGGCCCTTGCCTCATTGCTGACACCAACTTCGATGTGCTTA
TGGTGAAGCTCAAGGGCTTCTTCCAGAGTGCCAAGGCCAGCAAGATTGAGACCCGGGGCACTCGCTACCA
GTATTGTGACTTCCTGGTGAAGGTGGGCACGGTCACAATGGGGCCCAGTGCCCGTGGCATCTCTGTGGAG
GTGGAGTATGGCCCTTGTGTGGTGGCTAGTGACTGCTGGAGCCTCCTGCTTGAGTTCCTACAGAGTTTTC
NNNNNCCACGCACCNNGGGCACCCACANTN
